Addgene plasmid #67040: HaloTag-G protein gamma-7
Purpose: G protein gamma-7 tagged with HaloTag on amino terminus
Depositing lab: Catherine Berlot. Depositing organization: Geisinger Health Center.
Backbone
  Vector backbone: pHT2
  Backbone manufacturer: Promega
  Backbone size w/o insert (bp): 3988
  Total vector size (bp): 5161
  Vector type: Mammalian Expression
Growth in bacteria
  Bacterial resistance: Ampicillin, 100 μg/mL
  Growth temperature: 37°C
  Growth strain: DH10B
  Copy number: High Copy
Gene/Insert
  Gene/Insert name: HaloTag-G protein gamma-7 (alt name: GNG7)
  Species: H. sapiens (human)
  Insert size (bp): 1173
  Entrez Gene: GNG7
  Promoter: CMV
  Tag / fusion protein: HaloTag (N terminal on insert)
  Cloning method: Restriction Enzyme; 5′ cloning site NheI (not destroyed); 3′ cloning site NotI (not destroyed)
  Sequencing primers: 5′ CMV Forward; 3′ EBV Reverse
Resource information
  A portion of this plasmid was derived from a plasmid made by: Gamma-7 cDNA obtained from Janet Robishaw, Weis Center for Research, Geisinger Clinic, Danville PA. HaloTag pHT2 was purchased from Promega.
Terms and licenses: Academic/Nonprofit Terms; Industry Terms: Not Available to Industry
Depositor comments: Gamma-7 insert can be retrieved from pHT2 using Ngo MIV.
How to cite: HaloTag-G protein gamma-7 was a gift from Catherine Berlot (Addgene plasmid # 67040 ; http://n2t.net/addgene:67040 ; RRID:Addgene_67040)
