[The description below was written by a language model from this plasmid's Addgene catalogue record and pLannotate feature annotations shown in this document.]
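Description:
HaloTag-G protein gamma-7 is a 5,161 bp mammalian expression plasmid built on Promega's pHT2 HaloTag backbone. It encodes the human G protein gamma-7 subunit (GNG7) fused at its amino terminus to HaloTag. In bacteria it is maintained at high copy from a ColE1/pUC-type origin and selected with ampicillin through the β-lactamase gene. An f1 origin is also present, which would allow production of single-stranded DNA. The feature table shows no mammalian selection marker, so the plasmid appears suited mainly to transient transfection.

Expression is driven by the human cytomegalovirus immediate early enhancer and promoter. A chimeric β-globin/immunoglobulin heavy chain intron follows and generally improves transcript processing and expression. A T7 promoter lies just upstream of the coding region and could support in vitro transcription. The open reading frame begins with the HaloTag sequence, annotated as dhaA because HaloTag is an engineered derivative of the Rhodococcus haloalkane dehalogenase that binds synthetic chloroalkane ligands covalently. After a short linker comes the GNG7 coding sequence, and an SV40 polyadenylation signal lies downstream. The fusion cassette sits between NheI and NotI sites, both retained, and the depositor notes that the gamma-7 portion can be excised with NgoMIV.

Placing the tag at the N terminus leaves the gamma subunit's C terminus free, the region where gamma subunits are normally lipid-modified for membrane attachment. The record states no purpose beyond tagging. HaloTag fusions of this kind are typically used to label the protein with fluorescent or affinity ligands, for imaging its localization and trafficking in living cells or for capturing associated G protein complexes.
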