Features (pLannotate 1.2.2; 16 found; start..end, strand, type, name):
    140..517     +  enhancer       CMV enhancer: human cytomegalovirus immediate early enhancer
    519..718     +  promoter       CMV promoter: human cytomegalovirus (CMV) immediate early promoter
    857..989     +  intron         chimeric intron: chimera between introns from human β-globin and immunoglobulin heavy chain genes
   1034..1052    +  promoter       T7 promoter: promoter for bacteriophage T7 RNA polymerase
   1087..1965    +  CDS            dhaA: DHAA_RHOSD - Experimental evidence at protein level: Swiss-Prot protein existence level 1. Catalyzes hydrolytic cleavage of carbon-halogen bonds in halogenated aliphatic compounds, leading to the formation of the corresponding primary alcohols, halide ions and protons. Has a broad substrate specificity, which includes primary, secondary and cyclic haloalkanes (chain length > C4). From Rhodococcus sp. (strain TDTM0003).
   1987..2190    +  CDS            GNG7: GBG7_HUMAN - Also known as GNGT7. Experimental evidence at protein level: Swiss-Prot protein existence level 1. Guanine nucleotide-binding proteins (G proteins) are involved as a modulator or transducer in various transmembrane signaling systems. The beta and gamma chains are required for the GTPase activity, for replacement of GDP by GTP, and for G protein-effector interaction. Plays a role in the regulation of adenylyl cyclase signaling in certain regions of the brain. Plays a role in the formation or stabilzation of a G protein heterotrimer (G(olf) subunit alpha-beta-gamma-7) that is requir
   2235..2252    -  promoter       T3 promoter (fragment): promoter for bacteriophage T3 RNA polymerase
   2270..2391    -  polyA_signal   SV40 poly(A) signal: SV40 polyadenylation signal
   2414..2482    -  CDS            large T antigen (fragment): large T antigen from SV40 (simian virus 40)
   2506..2573    +  CDS            lacZα (fragment): LacZα fragment of β-galactosidase; lacZ fragment
   2577..3032    +  rep_origin     f1 ori (sequence partly withheld): f1 bacteriophage origin of replication; arrow indicates direction of (+) strand synthesis
   3033..3132    -  misc_feature   bom (fragment): basis of mobility region from pBR322
   3234..3269    -  CDS            rop (fragment): Rop protein, which maintains plasmids at low copy number; rop
   3364..3468    +  promoter       AmpR promoter: bla
   3469..4329    +  CDS            AmpR: β-lactamase; bla; confers resistance to ampicillin, carbenicillin, and related antibiotics
   4500..5088    +  rep_origin     ori: high-copy-number ColE1/pMB1/pBR322/pUC origin of replication
>Addgene plasmid #67040 | HaloTag-G protein gamma-7 | depositor full sequence | sequence record 115582 | HaloTag-G protein gamma-7 sequence 5161 bps
TCAATATTGGCCATTAGCCATATTATTCATTGGTTATATAGCATAAATCAATATTGGCTATTGGCCATTG
CATACGTTGTATCTATATCATAATATGTACATTTATATTGGCTCATGTCCAATATGACCGCCATGTTGGC
ATTGATTATTGACTAGTTATTAATAGTAATCAATTACGGGGTCATTAGTTCATAGCCCATATATGGAGTT
CCGCGTTACATAACTTACGGTAAATGGCCCGCCTGGCTGACCGCCCAACGACCCCCGCCCATTGACGTCA
ATAATGACGTATGTTCCCATAGTAACGCCAATAGGGACTTTCCATTGACGTCAATGGGTGGAGTATTTAC
GGTAAACTGCCCACTTGGCAGTACATCAAGTGTATCATATGCCAAGTCCGCCCCCTATTGACGTCAATGA
CGGTAAATGGCCCGCCTGGCATTATGCCCAGTACATGACCTTACGGGACTTTCCTACTTGGCAGTACATC
TACGTATTAGTCATCGCTATTACCATGGTGATGCGGTTTTGGCAGTACACCAATGGGCGTGGATAGCGGT
TTGACTCACGGGGATTTCCAAGTCTCCACCCCATTGACGTCAATGGGAGTTTGTTTTGGCACCAAAATCA
ACGGGACTTTCCAAAATGTCGTAATAACCCCGCCCCGTTGACGCAAATGGGCGGTAGGCGTGTACGGTGG
GAGGTCTATATAAGCAGAGCTCGTTTAGTGAACCGTCAGATCACTAGAAGCTTTATTGCGGTAGTTTATC
ACAGTTAAATTGCTAACGCAGTCAGTGCTTCTGACACAACAGTCTCGAACTTAAGCTGCAGAAGTTGGTC
GTGAGGCACTGGGCAGGTAAGTATCAAGGTTACAAGACAGGTTTAAGGAGACCAATAGAAACTGGGCTTG
TCGAGACAGAGAAGACTCTTGCGTTTCTGATAGGCACCTATTGGTCTTACTGACATCCACTTTGCCTTTC
TCTCCACAGGTGTCCACTCCCAGTTCAATTACAGCTCTTAAGGCTAGAGTACTTAATACGACTCACTATA
GGCTAGCCAGCTGGCGCGGATATCGCCACCATGGGATCCGAAATCGGTACAGGCTTCCCCTTCGACCCCC
ATTATGTGGAAGTCCTGGGCGAGCGTATGCACTACGTCGATGTTGGACCGCGGGATGGCACGCCTGTGCT
GTTCCTGCACGGTAACCCGACCTCGTCCTACCTGTGGCGCAACATCATCCCGCATGTAGCACCGAGTCAT
CGGTGCATTGCTCCAGACCTGATCGGGATGGGAAAATCGGACAAACCAGACCTCGATTATTTCTTCGACG
ACCACGTCCGCTACCTCGATGCCTTCATCGAAGCCTTGGGTTTGGAAGAGGTCGTCCTGGTCATCCACGA
CTGGGGCTCAGCTCTCGGATTCCACTGGGCCAAGCGCAATCCGGAACGGGTCAAAGGTATTGCATGTATG
GAATTCATCCGGCCTATCCCGACGTGGGACGAATGGCCAGAATTCGCCCGTGAGACCTTCCAGGCCTTCC
GGACCGCCGACGTCGGCCGAGAGTTGATCATCGATCAGAACGCTTTCATCGAGGGTGCGCTCCCGATGGG
GGTCGTCCGTCCGCTTACGGAGGTCGAGATGGACCACTATCGCGAGCCCTTCCTCAAGCCTGTTGACCGA
GAGCCACTGTGGCGATTCCCCAACGAGCTGCCCATCGCCGGTGAGCCCGCGAACATCGTCGCGCTCGTCG
AGGCATACATGAACTGGCTGCACCAGTCACCTGTCCCGAAGTTGTTGTTCTGGGGCACACCCGGCGTACT
GATCCCCCCGGCCGAAGCCGCGAGACTTGCCGAAAGCCTCCCCAACTGCAAGACAGTGGACATCGGCCCG
GGATTGTTCTTGCTCCAGGAAGACAACCCGGACCTTATCGGCAGTGAGATCGCGCGCTGGCTCCCCGGGC
TGGCCGGCTCCGGTGGGGGCGGGAGCATGTCAGCCACTAACAACATAGCCCAGGCCCGGAAGCTGGTGGA
ACAGCTACGCATAGAAGCCGGGATTGAGCGCATCAAGGTCTCCAAAGCGGCGTCTGACCTCATGAGCTAC
TGTGAGCAACATGCCCGGAACGACCCCCTGCTGGTCGGAGTCCCTGCCTCGGAGAACCCCTTTAAGGACA
AGAAACCTTGTATTATTTTATAAGGATCCGCCGGCTAATAGTTAATTAAGTAGGCGGCCGCTTCCCTTTA
GTGAGGGTTAATGCTTCGAGCAGACATGATAAGATACATTGATGAGTTTGGACAAACCACAACTAGAATG
CAGTGAAAAAAATGCTTTATTTGTGAAATTTGTGATGCTATTGCTTTATTTGTAACCATTATAAGCTGCA
ATAAACAAGTTAACAACAACAATTGCATTCATTTTATGTTTCAGGTTCAGGGGGAGATGTGGGAGGTTTT
TTAAAGCAAGTAAAACCTCTACAAATGTGGTAAAATCCGATAAGGATCGATCCGGGCTGGCGTAATAGCG
AAGAGGCCCGCACCGATCGCCCTTCCCAACAGTTGCGCAGCCTGAATGGCGAATGG
[124 nt withheld, positions 2577-2700]
CGCG
[88 nt withheld, positions 2705-2792]
A
[49 nt withheld, positions 2794-2842]
CCTTTGACGTTGGAGTCCACGTTCTTT
[37 nt withheld, positions 2870-2906]
ACCCTATCTCGGTCTATTCTTTTGATTTATAAGGGATTTTGCCGATTTCGGCCTATTGGTTAAAAAATGA
GCTGATTTAACAAAAATTTAACGCGAATTTTAACAAAATATTAACGCTTACAATTTCCTGATGCGGTATT
TTCTCCTTACGCATCTGTGCGGTATTTCACACCGCATATGGTGCACTCTCAGTACAATCTGCTCTGATGC
CGCATAGTTAAGCCAGCCCCGACACCCGCCAACACCCGCTGACGCGCCCTGACGGGCTTGTCTGCTCCCG
GCATCCGCTTACAGACAAGCTGTGACCGTCTCCGGGAGCTGCATGTGTCAGAGGTTTTCACCGTCATCAC
CGAAACGCGCGAGACGAAAGGGCCTCGTGATACGCCTATTTTTATAGGTTAATGTCATGATAATAATGGT
TTCTTAGACGTCAGGTGGCACTTTTCGGGGAAATGTGCGCGGAACCCCTATTTGTTTATTTTTCTAAATA
CATTCAAATATGTATCCGCTCATGAGACAATAACCCTGATAAATGCTTCAATAATATTGAAAAAGGAAGA
GTATGAGTATTCAACATTTCCGTGTCGCCCTTATTCCCTTTTTTGCGGCATTTTGCCTTCCTGTTTTTGC
TCACCCAGAAACGCTGGTGAAAGTAAAAGATGCTGAAGATCAGTTGGGTGCACGAGTGGGTTACATCGAA
CTGGATCTCAACAGCGGTAAGATCCTTGAGAGTTTTCGCCCCGAAGAACGTTTTCCAATGATGAGCACTT
TTAAAGTTCTGCTATGTGGCGCGGTATTATCCCGTATTGACGCCGGGCAAGAGCAACTCGGTCGCCGCAT
ACACTATTCTCAGAATGACTTGGTTGAGTACTCACCAGTCACAGAAAAGCATCTTACGGATGGCATGACA
GTAAGAGAATTATGCAGTGCTGCCATAACCATGAGTGATAACACTGCGGCCAACTTACTTCTGACAACGA
TCGGAGGACCGAAGGAGCTAACCGCTTTTTTGCACAACATGGGGGATCATGTAACTCGCCTTGATCGTTG
GGAACCGGAGCTGAATGAAGCCATACCAAACGACGAGCGTGACACCACGATGCCTGTAGCAATGGCAACA
ACGTTGCGCAAACTATTAACTGGCGAACTACTTACTCTAGCTTCCCGGCAACAATTAATAGACTGGATGG
AGGCGGATAAAGTTGCAGGACCACTTCTGCGCTCGGCCCTTCCGGCTGGCTGGTTTATTGCTGATAAATC
TGGAGCCGGTGAGCGTGGGTCTCGCGGTATCATTGCAGCACTGGGGCCAGATGGTAAGCCCTCCCGTATC
GTAGTTATCTACACGACGGGGAGTCAGGCAACTATGGATGAACGAAATAGACAGATCGCTGAGATAGGTG
CCTCACTGATTAAGCATTGGTAACTGTCAGACCAAGTTTACTCATATATACTTTAGATTGATTTAAAACT
TCATTTTTAATTTAAAAGGATCTAGGTGAAGATCCTTTTTGATAATCTCATGACCAAAATCCCTTAACGT
GAGTTTTCGTTCCACTGAGCGTCAGACCCCGTAGAAAAGATCAAAGGATCTTCTTGAGATCCTTTTTTTC
TGCGCGTAATCTGCTGCTTGCAAACAAAAAAACCACCGCTACCAGCGGTGGTTTGTTTGCCGGATCAAGA
GCTACCAACTCTTTTTCCGAAGGTAACTGGCTTCAGCAGAGCGCAGATACCAAATACTGTTCTTCTAGTG
TAGCCGTAGTTAGGCCACCACTTCAAGAACTCTGTAGCACCGCCTACATACCTCGCTCTGCTAATCCTGT
TACCAGTGGCTGCTGCCAGTGGCGATAAGTCGTGTCTTACCGGGTTGGACTCAAGACGATAGTTACCGGA
TAAGGCGCAGCGGTCGGGCTGAACGGGGGGTTCGTGCACACAGCCCAGCTTGGAGCGAACGACCTACACC
GAACTGAGATACCTACAGCGTGAGCTATGAGAAAGCGCCACGCTTCCCGAAGGGAGAAAGGCGGACAGGT
ATCCGGTAAGCGGCAGGGTCGGAACAGGAGAGCGCACGAGGGAGCTTCCAGGGGGAAACGCCTGGTATCT
TTATAGTCCTGTCGGGTTTCGCCACCTCTGACTTGAGCGTCGATTTTTGTGATGCTCGTCAGGGGGGCGG
AGCCTATGGAAAAACGCCAGCAACGCGGCCTTTTTACGGTTCCTGGCCTTTTGCTGGCCTTTTGCTCACA
TGGCTCGACAGATCT
