>Addgene plasmid #67040 | HaloTag-G protein gamma-7 | addgene partial sequence | sequence record 118951 | CMV-F 5'-CGCAAATGGGCGGTAGGCGTG-3'
CCGTCAGATCACTAGAAGCTTTATTGCGGTAGTTTATCACAGTTAAATTGCTAACGCAGTCAGTGCTTCT
GACACAACAGTCTCGAACTTAAGCTGCAGAAGTTGGTCGTGAGGCACTGGGCAGGTAAGTATCAAGGTTA
CAAGACAGGTTTAAGGAGACCAATAGAAACTGGGCTTGTCGAGACAGAGAAGACTCTTGCGTTTCTGATA
GGCACCTATTGGTCTTACTGACATCCACTTTGCCTTTCTCTCCACAGGTGTCCACTCCCAGTTCAATTAC
AGCTCTTAAGGCTAGAGTACTTAATACGACTCACTATAGGCTAGCCAGCTGGCGCGGATATCGCCACCAT
GGGATCCGAAATCGGTACAGGCTTCCCCTTCGACCCCCATTATGTGGAAGTCCTGGGCGAGCGTATGCAC
TACGTCGATGTTGGACCGCGGGATGGCACGCCTGTGCTGTTCCTGCACGGTAACCCGACCTCGTCCTACC
TGTGGCGCAACATCATCCCGCATGTAGCACCGAGTCATCGGTGCATTGCTCCAGACCTGATCGGGATGGG
AAAATCGGACAAACCAGACCTCGATTATTTCTTCGACGACCACGTCCGCTACCTCGATGCCTTCATCGAA
GCCTTGGGTTTGGAAGAGGTCGTCCTGGTCATCCACGACTGGGGCTCAGCTCTCGGATTCCACTGGGCCA
AGCGCAATCCGGAACGGGTCAAAGGTATTGCATGTATGGAATTCATCCGGCCTATCCCGACGTGGGACGA
ATGGCCAGAATTCGCCCGTGAGACCTTCCAGGCCTTCCGGACCGCCGACGTCGGCC
