>Addgene plasmid #67040 | HaloTag-G protein gamma-7 | addgene partial sequence | sequence record 118952 | EBV-rev 5'-GTGGTTTGTCCAAACTCATC-3'
CATTACCCTCACTAAAGGGAAGCGGCCGCCTACTTAATTAACTATTAGCCGGCGGATCCTTATAAAATAA
TACAAGGTTTCTTGTCCTTAAAGGGGTTCTCCGAGGCAGGGACTCCGACCAGCAGGGGGTCGTTCCGGGC
ATGTTGCTCACAGTAGCTCATGAGGTCAGACGCCGCTTTGGAGACCTTGATGCGCTCAATCCCGGCTTCT
ATGCGTAGCTGTTCCACCAGCTTCCGGGCCTGGGCTATGTTGTTAGTGGCTGACATGCTCCCGCCCCCAC
CGGAGCCGGCCAGCCCGGGGAGCCAGCGCGCGATCTCACTGCCGATAAGGTCCGGGTTGTCTTCCTGGAG
CAAGAACAATCCCGGGCCGATGTCCACTGTCTTGCAGTTGGGGAGGCTTTCGGCAAGTCTCGCGGCTTCG
GCCGGGGGGATCAGTACGCCGGGTGTGCCCCAGAACAACAACTTCGGGACAGGTGACTGGTGCAGCCAGT
TCATGTATGCCTCGACGAGCGCGACGATGTTCGCGGGCTCACCGGCGATGGGCAGCTCGTTGGGGAATCG
CCACAGTGGCTCTCGGTCAACAGGCTTGAGGAAGGGCTCGCGATAGTGGTCCATCTCGACCTCCGTAAGC
GGACGGACGACCCCCATCGGGAGCGCACCCTCGATGAAAGCGTTCTGATCGATGATCAACTCTCGGCCGA
CGTCGGCGGTCCGGAAGGCCTGGAAGGTCTCACGGGCGAATTCTGGCCATTCGTCCCACGTCGGGATAGG
CCGGATGAATTCCATACATGCAATACCTTTGACCCGTTCCGGATTGCGCTTGGCCCAGTGGAATC
